>Addgene plasmid #12191 | pcDNA3-Flag OSM | addgene partial sequence | sequence record 18756 | T7 5'-TAATACGACTCACTATAGGG-3'
GGAATTTCGAGGAGGAGGGCAAGAAGGGCAAGAAGCCTGGTATTGTGTCGCCATTTAAACGAGTATTCCT
AAAAGGTGAAAAGAGTAGAGATAAGAAAGCCCATGAGAAGGTGACAGAGAGGCGCCCTCTGCACACTGTG
GTGCTGGCGTTACCTGAGCGCGTCGAGCCAGACAGACTGCTGAGCGACTATATTGAGAAGGAGGTGAAGT
ATTTAGGTCAGTTAACATCCATTCCCGGCTACCTGAACCCTTCCAGTAGGACGGAAATCCTGCATTTCAT
AGACAAGGCAAAGCGGTCCCACCAGCTTCCTGGGCACCTGACTCAGGAACACGATGCTGTGCTCAGTCTG
TCTGCCTACAATGTCAAGTTGGCCTGGAGGGACGGGGAGGACATTATCCTCAGGGTGCCCATCCACGATA
TCGCTGCTGTCTCCTATGTCCGAGATGATGCTGCACACCTGGTGGTCCTGAAGACAGCCCAGGACCCAGG
CATCTCTCCCAGCCAGAGTCTGTGTGCAGAAAGTTCTAGAGGCCTCAGCGCAGGTTCCTTGTCAGAAAGT
GCAGTGGGGCCAGTAGAGGCATGTTGCCTGGTCATCATGGCCACAGAGAGCAAGGTCGCCGCTGAAGAGC
TGTGCTCCCTGCTCAGCCAGGTCTTCCAGATTGTTTACACGGAGTCCACCATCGACTTTCTGGACCGACA
ATATTTGATGGGGCTTCCCACCTACCCACACCTGTCGCTGCACAGTGATGACT
