[The description below was written by a language model from this plasmid's Addgene catalogue record.]
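Description:
pcDNA3-Flag OSM is a mammalian expression plasmid built on the Invitrogen pcDNA3 backbone (about 5.4 kb without insert). It carries the mouse OSM cDNA, also known as Ccm2, as an insert of roughly 1.36 kb. The coding sequence was introduced by restriction enzyme cloning and is expressed with an N-terminal Flag epitope tag, recorded as lying on the backbone side of the cloning site. The tagged protein can therefore be detected or immunoprecipitated with anti-Flag antibodies. The plasmid is maintained in E. coli as a high-copy construct under ampicillin selection. A neomycin resistance marker allows G418 selection of transfected mammalian cells, including derivation of stable lines.

No feature table accompanies the record, so the promoter and other regulatory elements are not explicitly listed. Standard pcDNA3 drives its insert from the CMV immediate-early promoter with a downstream polyadenylation signal. The listed T7 and SP6 sequencing primers match the phage promoter sites that flank the pcDNA3 polylinker. These elements are expected from the backbone rather than confirmed for this clone.

The associated publication concerns OSM as a scaffold that brings together Rac, MEKK3 and MKK3 for p38 MAPK activation during hyperosmotic shock. This plasmid suits transient or stable overexpression of Flag-tagged OSM/Ccm2 in cultured mammalian cells. Likely applications include co-immunoprecipitation of binding partners, localisation studies and signalling assays of the osmotic stress response.
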