Addgene plasmid #12191: pcDNA3-Flag OSM
Depositing lab: Gary Johnson. Depositing organization: University of Colorado, Boulder. Publication: Rac-MEKK3-MKK3 scaffolding for p38 MAPK activation during hyperosmotic shock (OSM constructs). Uhlik MT, Abell AN, Johnson NL, Sun W, Cuevas BD, Lobel-Rice KE, Horne EA, Dell'Acqua ML, Johnson GL. Nat Cell Biol. 2003 Dec . 5(12):1104-10. 10.1038/ncb1071 PubMed 14634666.
Backbone
  Vector backbone: pcDNA3
  Backbone manufacturer: Invitrogen
  Backbone size w/o insert (bp): 5400
  Vector type: Mammalian Expression
  Selectable markers: Neomycin (select with G418)
Growth in bacteria
  Bacterial resistance: Ampicillin, 100 μg/mL
  Growth temperature: 37°C
  Growth strain: DH5alpha
  Copy number: High Copy
Gene/Insert
  Gene/Insert name: OSM (alt name: Ccm2)
  Species: M. musculus (mouse)
  Insert size (bp): 1362
  GenBank ID: AY442689
  Entrez Gene: Ccm2 (a.k.a. BC029157)
  Tag / fusion protein: Flag (N terminal on backbone)
  Cloning method: Restriction Enzyme
  Sequencing primers: 5′ T7; 3′ SP6
Terms and licenses: Academic/Nonprofit Terms; Industry Terms: Not Available to Industry
How to cite: pcDNA3-Flag OSM was a gift from Gary Johnson (Addgene plasmid # 12191 ; http://n2t.net/addgene:12191 ; RRID:Addgene_12191)
